>Addgene plasmid #148379 | pnEA-NpM-DmThor_50-83-V75DL79D-GB1_AB | addgene full sequence | sequence record 356601 | Addgene NGS Result
TAATACGACTCACTATAGGGGAATTGTGAGCGGATAACAATTCCCCACTAGTAATAATTTTGTTTAACTT
TAAGAAGGAGATATACCATGGAAACTGAAGAAGGTAAACTGGTAATCTGGATTAACGGCGATAAAGGCTA
TAACGGTCTCGCTGAAGTCGGTAAGAAATTCGAGAAAGATACCGGAATTAAAGTCACCGTTGAGCATCCG
GATAAACTGGAAGAGAAATTCCCACAGGTTGCGGCAACTGGCGATGGCCCTGACATTATCTTCTGGGCAC
ACGACCGCTTTGGTGGCTACGCTCAATCTGGCCTGTTGGCTGAAATCACCCCGGACAAAGCGTTCCAGGA
CAAGCTGTATCCGTTTACCTGGGATGCCGTACGTTACAACGGCAAGCTGATTGCTTACCCGATCGCTGTT
GAAGCGTTATCGCTGATTTATAACAAAGACCTGCTGCCGAACCCGCCAAAAACCTGGGAAGAGATCCCGG
CGCTGGATAAAGAACTGAAAGCGAAAGGTAAGAGCGCCCTGATGTTCAACCTGCAAGAACCGTACTTCAC
CTGGCCGCTGATTGCTGCTGACGGGGGTTATGCGTTCAAGTATGAAAACGGCAAGTACGACATTAAAGAC
GTGGGCGTGGATAACGCTGGCGCGAAAGCGGGTCTGACCTTCCTGGTTGACCTGATTAAAAACAAACACA
TGAATGCAGACACCGATTACTCCATCGCAGAAGCTGCCTTTAATAAAGGCGAAACAGCGATGACCATCAA
CGGCCCGTGGGCATGGTCCAACATCGACACCAGCAAAGTGAATTATGGTGTAACGGTACTGCCGACCTTC
AAGGGTCAACCATCCAAACCGTTCGTTGGCGTGCTGAGCGCAGGTATTAACGCCGCCAGTCCGAACAAAG
AGCTGGCGAAAGAGTTCCTCGAAAACTATCTGCTGACTGATGAAGGTCTGGAAGCGGTTAATAAAGACAA
ACCGCTGGGTGCCGTAGCGCTGAAGTCTTACGAGGAAGAGTTGGCGAAAGATCCACGTATTGCCGCCACG
ATGGAAAACGCCCAGAAAGGTGAAATCATGCCGAACATCCCGCAGATGTCCGCTTTCTGGTATGCCGTGC
GTACTGCGGTGATCAACGCCGCCAGCGGTCGTCAGACTGTCGATGAAGCCCTTAAAGACGCGCAGACTGG
TACCGGCAGCGGCCTGGAAGTTCTGTTCCAGGGGCCCCATATGACCAAACTTATCTACGAGCGGGCTTTC
ATGAAGAATCTCCGTGGCTCCCCATTGAGCCAAACTCCGCCGTCCAACGACCCCAGTTGCGACCTGAGGG
GAACTGCTAGCATGCAGTACAAACTTATCCTGAACGGTAAAACCCTGAAAGGTGAAACCACCACCGAAGC
TGTTGACGCTGCTACCGCGGAAAAAGTTTTCAAACAGTACGCTAACGACAACGGTGTTGACGGTGAATGG
ACCTACGACGACGCTACCAAAACCTACACCGTAACGGAATGAGTTGGCTGCTGCCACCGCTGAGCAATAA
CTAGCATAACCCCTTGGGGCCTCTAAACGGGTCTTGAGGGGTTTTTTGCTGAAAGGAGGAACTATATCCG
GATATCCCGCAAGAGGCCCGGCAGTACCGGCATAACCAAGCCTATGCCTACAGCATCCAGGGTGACGGTG
CCGAGGATGACGATGAGCGCATTGTTAGATTTCATACACGGTGCCTGACTGCGTTAGCAATTTAACTGTG
ATAAACTACCGCATTAAAGCTTATCGATGATAAGCTGTCAAACATGAGAATTCTTGAAGACGAAAGGGCC
TCGTGATACGCCTATTTTTATAGGTTAATGTCATGATAATAATGGTTTCTTAGACGTCAGGTGGCACTTT
TCGGGGAAATGTGCGCGGAACCCCTATTTGTTTATTTTTCTAAATACATTCAAATATGTATCCGCTCATG
AGACAATAACCCTGATAAATGCTTCAATAATATTGAAAAAGGAAGAGTATGAGTATTCAACATTTCCGTG
TCGCCCTTATTCCCTTTTTTGCGGCATTTTGCCTTCCTGTTTTTGCTCACCCAGAAACGCTGGTGAAAGT
AAAAGATGCTGAAGATCAGTTGGGTGCACGAGTGGGTTACATCGAACTGGATCTCAACAGCGGTAAGATC
CTTGAGAGTTTTCGCCCCGAAGAACGTTTTCCAATGATGAGCACTTTTAAAGTTCTGCTATGTGGCGCGG
TATTATCCCGTGTTGACGCCGGGCAAGAGCAACTCGGTCGCCGCATACACTATTCTCAGAATGACTTGGT
TGAGTACTCACCAGTCACAGAAAAGCATCTTACGGATGGCATGACAGTAAGAGAATTATGCAGTGCTGCC
ATAACCATGAGTGATAACACTGCGGCCAACTTACTTCTGACAACGATCGGAGGACCGAAGGAGCTAACCG
CTTTTTTGCACAACATGGGGGATCATGTAACTCGCCTTGATCGTTGGGAACCGGAGCTGAATGAAGCCAT
ACCAAACGACGAGCGTGACACCACGATGCCTGCAGCAATGGCAACAACGTTGCGCAAACTATTAACTGGC
GAACTACTTACTCTAGCTTCCCGGCAACAATTAATAGACTGGATGGAGGCGGATAAAGTTGCAGGACCAC
TTCTGCGCTCGGCCCTTCCGGCTGGCTGGTTTATTGCTGATAAATCTGGAGCCGGTGAGCGTGGGTCTCG
CGGTATCATTGCAGCACTGGGGCCAGATGGTAAGCCCTCCCGTATCGTAGTTATCTACACGACGGGGAGT
CAGGCAACTATGGATGAACGAAATAGACAGATCGCTGAGATAGGTGCCTCACTGATTAAGCATTGGTAAC
TGTCAGACCAAGTTTACTCATATATACTTTAGATTGATTTAAAACTTCATTTTTAATTTAAAAGGATCTA
GGTGAAGATCCTTTTTGATAATCTCATGACCAAAATCCCTTAACGTGAGTTTTCGTTCCACTGAGCGTCA
GACCCCGTAGAAAAGATCAAAGGATCTTCTTGAGATCCTTTTTTTCTGCGCGTAATCTGCTGCTTGCAAA
CAAAAAAACCACCGCTACCAGCGGTGGTTTGTTTGCCGGATCAAGAGCTACCAACTCTTTTTCCGAAGGT
AACTGGCTTCAGCAGAGCGCAGATACCAAATACTGTCCTTCTAGTGTAGCCGTAGTTAGGCCACCACTTC
AAGAACTCTGTAGCACCGCCTACATACCTCGCTCTGCTAATCCTGTTACCAGTGGCTGCTGCCAGTGGCG
ATAAGTCGTGTCTTACCGGGTTGGACTCAAGACGATAGTTACCGGATAAGGCGCAGCGGTCGGGCTGAAC
GGGGGGTTCGTGCACACAGCCCAGCTTGGAGCGAACGACCTACACCGAACTGAGATACCTACAGCGTGAG
CTATGAGAAAGCGCCACGCTTCCCGAAGGGAGAAAGGCGGACAGGTATCCGGTAAGCGGCAGGGTCGGAA
CAGGAGAGCGCACGAGGGAGCTTCCAGGGGGAAACGCCTGGTATCTTTATAGTCCTGTCGGGTTTCGCCA
CCTCTGACTTGAGCGTCGATTTTTGTGATGCTCGTCAGGGGGGCGGAGCCTATGGAAAAACGCCAGCAAC
GCGGCCTTTTTACGGTTCCTGGCCTTTTGCTGGCCTTTTGCTCACATGTTCTTTCCTGCGTTATCCCCTG
ATTCTGTGGATAACCGTATTACCGCCTTTGAGTGAGCTGATACCGCTCGCCGCAGCCGAACGACCGAGCG
CAGCGAGTCAGTGAGCGAGGAAGCGGAAGAGCGCCTGATGCGGTATTTTCTCCTTACGCATCTGTGCGGT
ATTTCACACCGCAATGGTGCACTCTCAGTACAATCTGCTCTGATGCCGCATAGTTAAGCCAGTATACACT
CCGCTATCGCTACGTGACTGGGTCATGGCTGCGCCCCGACACCCGCCAACACCCGCTGACGCGCCCTGAC
GGGCTTGTCTGCTCCCGGCATCCGCTTACAGACAAGCTGTGACCGTCTCCGGGAGCTGCATGTGTCAGAG
GTTTTCACCGTCATCACCGAAACGCGCGAGGCAGCTGCGGTAAAGCTCATCAGCGTGGTCGTGAAGCGAT
TCACAGATGTCTGCCTGTTCATCCGCGTCCAGCTCGTTGAGTTTCTCCAGAAGCGTTAATGTCTGGCTTC
TGATAAAGCGGGCCATGTTAAGGGCGGTTTTTTCCTGTTTGGTCACTGATGCCTCCGTGTAAGGGGGATT
TCTGTTCATGGGGGTAATGATACCGATGAAACGAGAGAGGATGCTCACGATACGGGTTACTGATGATGAA
CATGCCCGGTTACTGGAACGTTGTGAGGGTAAACAACTGGCGGTATGGATGCGGCGGGACCAGAGAAAAA
TCACTCAGGGTCAATGCCAGCGCTTCGTTAATACAGATGTAGGTGTTCCACAGGGTAGCCAGCAGCATCC
TGCGATGCAGATCCGGAACATAATGGTGCAGGGCGCTGACTTCCGCGTTTCCAGACTTTACGAAACACGG
AAACCGAAGACCATTCATGTTGTTGCTCAGGTCGCAGACGTTTTGCAGCAGCAGTCGCTTCACGTTCGCT
CGCGTATCGGTGATTCATTCTGCTAACCAGTAAGGCAACCCCGCCAGCCTAGCCGGGTCCTCAACGACAG
GAGCACGATCATGCGCACCCGTGGCCAGGACCCAACGCTGCCCGAGATGCGCCGCGTGCGGCTGCTGGAG
ATGGCGGACGCGATGGATATGTTCTGCCAAGGGTTGGTTTGCGCATTCACAGTTCTCCGCAAGAATTGAT
TGGCTCCAATTCTTGGAGTGGTGAATCCGTTAGCGAGGTGCCGCCGGCTTCCATTCAGGTCGAGGTGGCC
CGGCTCCATGCACCGCGACGCAACGCGGGGAGGCAGACAAGGTATAGGGCGGCGCCTACAATCCATGCCA
ACCCGTTCCATGTGCTCGCCGAGGCGGCATAAATCGCCGTGACGATCAGCGGTCCAATGATCGAAGTTAG
GCTGGTAAGAGCCGCGAGCGATCCTTGAAGCTGTCCCTGATGGTCGTCATCTACCTGCCTGGACAGCATG
GCCTGCAACGCGGGCATCCCGATGCCGCCGGAAGCGAGAAGAATCATAATGGGGAAGGCCATCCAGCCTC
GCGTCGCGAACGCCAGCAAGACGTAGCCCAGCGCGTCGGCCGCCATGCCGGCGATAATGGCCTGCTTCTC
GCCGAAACGTTTGGTGGCAGGACCAGTGACGAAGGCTTGAGCGAGGGCGTGCAAGATTCCGAATACCGCA
AGCGACAGGCCGATCATCGTCGCGCTCCAGCGAAAGCGGTCCTCGCCGAAAATGACCCAGAGCGCTGCCG
GCACCTGTCCTACGAGTTGCATGATAAAGAAGACAGTCATAAGTGCGGCGACGATAGTCATGCCCCGCGC
CCACCGGAAGGAGCTGACTGGGTTGAAGGCTCTCAAGGGCATCGGTCGAGATCCCGGTGCCTAATGAGTG
AGCTAACTTACATTAATTGCGTTGCGCTCACTGCCCGCTTTCCAGTCGGGAAACTGTCGTGCCAGCTGCA
TTAATGAATCGGCCAACGCGCGGGGAGAGGCGGTTTGCGTATTGGGCGCCAGGGTGGTTTTTCTTTTCAC
CAGTGAGACGGGCAACAGCTGATTGCCCTTCACCGCCTGGCCCTGAGAGAGTTGCAGCAAGCGGTCCACG
CTGGTTTGCCCCAGCAGGCGAAAATCCTGTTTGATGGTGGTTAACGGCGGGATATAACATGAGCTGTCTT
CGGTATCGTCGTATCCCACTACCGAGATATCCGCACCAACGCGCAGCCCGGACTCGGTAATGGCGCGCAT
TGCGCCCAGCGCCATCTGATCGTTGGCAACCAGCATCGCAGTGGGAACGATGCCCTCATTCAGCATTTGC
ATGGTTTGTTGAAAACCGGACATGGCACTCCAGTCGCCTTCCCGTTCCGCTATCGGCTGAATTTGATTGC
GAGTGAGATATTTATGCCAGCCAGCCAGACGCAGACGCGCCGAGACAGAACTTAATGGGCCCGCTAACAG
CGCGATTTGCTGGTGACCCAATGCGACCAGATGCTCCACGCCCAGTCGCGTACCGTCTTCATGGGAGAAA
ATAATACTGTTGATGGGTGTCTGGTCAGAGACATCAAGAAATAACGCCGGAACATTAGTGCAGGCAGCTT
CCACAGCAATGGCATCCTGGTCATCCAGCGGATAGTTAATGATCAGCCCACTGACGCGTTGCGCGAGAAG
ATTGTGCACCGCCGCTTTACAGGCTTCGACGCCGCTTCGTTCTACCATCGACACCACCACGCTGGCACCC
AGTTGATCGGCGCGAGATTTAATCGCCGCGACAATTTGCGACGGCGCGTGCAGGGCCAGACTGGAGGTGG
CAACGCCAATCAGCAACGACTGTTTGCCCGCCAGTTGTTGTGCCACGCGGTTGGGAATGTAATTCAGCTC
CGCCATCGCCGCTTCCACTTTTTCCCGCGTTTTCGCAGAAACGTGGCTGGCCTGGTTCACCACGCGGGAA
ACGGTCTGATAAGAGACACCGGCATACTCTGCGACATCGTATAACGTTACTGGTTTCACATTCACCACCC
TGAATTGACTCTCTTCCGGGCGCTATCATGCCATACCGCGAAAGGTTTTGCGCCATTCGATGGTGTCCGG
GATCTCGACGCTCTCCCTTATGCGACTCCTGCATTAGGAAGCAGCCCAGTAGTAGGTTGAGGCCGTTGAG
CACCGCCGCCGCAAGGAATGGTGCATGCAAGGAGATGGCGCCCAACAGTCCCCCGGCCACGGGGCCTGCC
ACCATACCCACGCCGAAACAAGCGCTCATGAGCCCGAAGTGGCGAGCCCGATCTTCCCCATCGGTGATGT
CGGCGATATAGGCGCCAGCAACCGCACCTGTGGCGCCGGTGATGCCGGCCACGATGCGTCCGGCGTAGAG
GATCGAGATCTCGATCCCGCGAAAT
Features (pLannotate 1.2.2; 20 found; start..end, strand, type, name):
      1..19      +  promoter       T7 promoter: promoter for bacteriophage T7 RNA polymerase
     20..44      +  protein_bind   lac operator: The lac repressor binds to the lac operator to inhibit transcription in E. coli. This inhibition can be relieved by adding lactose or isopropyl-β-D-thiogalactopyranoside (IPTG). lac repressor encoded by lacI
     59..81      +  RBS            RBS: efficient ribosome binding site from bacteriophage T7 gene 10 (Olins and Rangwala, 1989)
     92..1188    +  CDS            MBP (fragment): maltose binding protein from E. coli; malE (mutated); This version of the gene does not encode a signal sequence, so MBP will remain in the cytosol.
   1348..1505    +  CDS            GB1 (fragment): B1 domain of Streptococcal protein G effective as a solubilizing fusion partner (Cheng and Patel, 2004)
   1510..1533    +  CDS            SET1 (fragment): solubility-enhancement tag derived from T7 phage gene 10B
   1541..1588    +  terminator     T7 terminator: transcription terminator for bacteriophage T7 RNA polymerase
   1611..1715    -  CDS            TcR (fragment): tetracycline efflux protein; tet; confers resistance to tetracycline
   1763..1791    -  promoter       tet promoter: E. coli promoter for tetracycline efflux protein gene
   1904..2008    +  promoter       AmpR promoter: bla
   2009..2869    +  CDS            AmpR: β-lactamase; bla; confers resistance to ampicillin, carbenicillin, and related antibiotics
   3040..3628    +  rep_origin     ori: high-copy-number ColE1/pMB1/pBR322/pUC origin of replication
   3814..3953    -  misc_feature   bom: basis of mobility region from pBR322
   4055..4246    -  CDS            rop: Rop protein, which maintains plasmids at low copy number; rop
   4263..4643    +  CDS            YPB1_ECOLX: Protein predicted: Swiss-Prot protein existence level 4. From Escherichia coli.
   4885..5509    -  CDS            TcR (fragment): tetracycline efflux protein; tet; confers resistance to tetracycline
   5524..5545    -  protein_bind   CAP binding site: CAP binding activates transcription in the presence of cAMP. E. coli catabolite activator protein
   5558..6639    -  CDS            lacI: lac repressor; lacI; The lac repressor binds to the lac operator to inhibit transcription in E. coli. This inhibition can be relieved by adding lactose or isopropyl-β-D-thiogalactopyranoside (IPTG).
   6640..6717    -  promoter       lacI promoter: lacI
   6725..7004    -  CDS            TcR (fragment): tetracycline efflux protein; tet; confers resistance to tetracycline
