[The description below was written by a language model from this plasmid's Addgene catalogue record and pLannotate feature annotations shown in this document.]
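Description:
pnEA-NpM-DmThor_50-83-V75DL79D-GB1_AB is a 7,025-nt bacterial expression plasmid for producing a short fragment of the Drosophila melanogaster 4E-BP protein Thor in E. coli. The catalogue lists the backbone as unknown, but the annotated features show a pET-style, pBR322-derived architecture. It has a ColE1/pMB1-type origin together with the bom region and the rop gene, which is consistent with the recorded low copy number. A β-lactamase gene with its own promoter provides ampicillin selection. Several tetracycline-resistance gene fragments are scattered around the backbone; these appear to be non-functional remnants, and ampicillin is the only resistance recorded.

Expression is driven by a T7 promoter with an adjacent lac operator and the T7 gene 10 ribosome binding site. The plasmid also carries lacI, so transcription depends on T7 RNA polymerase and is inducible with IPTG. The open reading frame begins with a cytosolic maltose-binding protein lacking its signal sequence. Downstream lie the GB1 domain of streptococcal protein G, a short segment annotated as a solubility-enhancement tag fragment, and the T7 terminator. The Thor insert is not annotated, but the gap between MBP and GB1 fits the position implied by the name, covering residues 50–83 with the substitutions V75D and L79D. The record also notes two silent changes relative to the NCBI reference. Flanking a small peptide with MBP and GB1 is a common way to improve its solubility and yield. No linker or protease cleavage site is annotated between the fusion partners. The associated publication concerns the structures of 4E-BP translational inhibitors bound to eIF4E, which suggests the mutant peptide was made for binding or structural studies, although the record does not state the purpose of the substitutions.
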