Addgene plasmid #148379: pnEA-NpM-DmThor_50-83-V75DL79D-GB1_AB
Purpose: Bacterial Expression of DmThor_50-83-V75DL79D
Depositing lab: Elisa Izaurralde. Depositing organization: Max Planck Institute for Developmental Biology. Publication: Molecular architecture of 4E-BP translational inhibitors bound to eIF4E. Peter D, Igreja C, Weber R, Wohlbold L, Weiler C, Ebertsch L, Weichenrieder O, Izaurralde E. Mol Cell. 2015 Mar 19;57(6):1074-87. doi: 10.1016/j.molcel.2015.01.017. Epub 2015 Feb 19. PubMed 25702871.
Backbone
  Vector backbone: Unknown
  Vector type: Bacterial Expression
Growth in bacteria
  Bacterial resistance: Ampicillin, 100 μg/mL
  Growth temperature: 37°C
  Growth strain: DH5alpha
  Copy number: Low Copy
Gene/Insert
  Gene/Insert name: DmThor_50-83-V75DL79D
  Species: D. melanogaster (fly)
  Mutation: two silent mutations compared to the sequence given by NCBI: NM_057947.4.
  Entrez Gene: Thor (a.k.a. Dmel_CG8846, 153432_at, 43-BP, 4E-BP, 4E-BP1, 4EBP, 4e-BP, 4e-bp, 4eBP, 4ebp, BcDNA.HL08053, BcDNA:HL08053, CG8846, CT8705, Dm 4E-BP, Dmel\CG8846, Phas1, Thor/EIF4EBP, anon-WO0172774.158, d4E-BP, d4E-BP1, d4EBP, d4e-bp, d4eBP, dthor, eIF4E-BP, l(2)06270, l(2)k07736, l(2)k13517, pp20, thor)
  Cloning method: Unknown
Terms and licenses: Academic/Nonprofit Terms; Industry Terms: Not Available to Industry
Depositor comments: Plasmids from this collection were made available to the research community and donated after the lab closed. Please note that the sequence provided by the depositing laboratory may be theoretical/predicted or based on Sanger sequencing results. There may be discrepancies between sequencing results obtained by Addgene and the depositor sequence. If an Addgene verified sequence is not available, please contact before placing your order to request that our lab fully sequence the plasmid.
How to cite: pnEA-NpM-DmThor_50-83-V75DL79D-GB1_AB was a gift from Elisa Izaurralde (Addgene plasmid # 148379 ; http://n2t.net/addgene:148379 ; RRID:Addgene_148379)
